>Addgene plasmid #135248 | p667-UBC-PKMYT1-V5_IDG-K | addgene full sequence | sequence record 269142 | Addgene NGS Result
TAATGTGAGTTAGCTCACTCATTAGGCACCCCAGGCTTTACACTTTATGCTTCCGGCTCGTATGTTGTGT
GGAATTGTGAGCGGATAACAATTTCACACAGGAAACAGCTATGACCATGATTACGCCAAGCGCGCAATTA
ACCCTCACTAAAGGGAACAAAAGCTGGAGCTGCAAGCTTAATGTAGTCTTATGCAATACTCTTGTAGTCT
TGCAACATGGTAACGATGAGTTAGCAACATGCCTTACAAGGAGAGAAAAAGCACCGTGCATGCCGATTGG
TGGAAGTAAGGTGGTACGATCGTGCCTTATTAGGAAGGCAACAGACGGGTCTGACATGGATTGGACGAAC
CACTGAATTGCCGCATTGCAGAGATATTGTATTTAAGTGCCTAGCTCGATACATAAACGGGTCTCTCTGG
TTAGACCAGATCTGAGCCTGGGAGCTCTCTGGCTAACTAGGGAACCCACTGCTTAAGCCTCAATAAAGCT
TGCCTTGAGTGCTTCAAGTAGTGTGTGCCCGTCTGTTGTGTGACTCTGGTAACTAGAGATCCCTCAGACC
CTTTTAGTCAGTGTGGAAAATCTCTAGCAGTGGCGCCCGAACAGGGACTTGAAAGCGAAAGGGAAACCAG
AGGAGCTCTCTCGACGCAGGACTCGGCTTGCTGAAGCGCGCACGGCAAGAGGCGAGGGGCGGCGACTGGT
GAGTACGCCAAAAATTTTGACTAGCGGAGGCTAGAAGGAGAGAGATGGGTGCGAGAGCGTCAGTATTAAG
CGGGGGAGAATTAGATCGCGATGGGAAAAAATTCGGTTAAGGCCAGGGGGAAAGAAAAAATATAAATTAA
AACATATAGTATGGGCAAGCAGGGAGCTAGAACGATTCGCAGTTAATCCTGGCCTGTTAGAAACATCAGA
AGGCTGTAGACAAATACTGGGACAGCTACAACCATCCCTTCAGACAGGATCAGAAGAACTTAGATCATTA
TATAATACAGTAGCAACCCTCTATTGTGTGCATCAAAGGATAGAGATAAAAGACACCAAGGAAGCTTTAG
ACAAGATAGAGGAAGAGCAAAACAAAAGTAAGACCACCGCACAGCAAGCGGCCGCTGATCTTCAGACCTG
GAGGAGGAGATATGAGGGACAATTGGAGAAGTGAATTATATAAATATAAAGTAGTAAAAATTGAACCATT
AGGAGTAGCACCCACCAAGGCAAAGAGAAGAGTGGTGCAGAGAGAAAAAAGAGCAGTGGGAATAGGAGCT
TTGTTCCTTGGGTTCTTGGGAGCAGCAGGAAGCACTATGGGCGCAGCGTCAATGACGCTGACGGTACAGG
CCAGACAATTATTGTCTGGTATAGTGCAGCAGCAGAACAATTTGCTGAGGGCTATTGAGGCGCAACAGCA
TCTGTTGCAACTCACAGTCTGGGGCATCAAGCAGCTCCAGGCAAGAATCCTGGCTGTGGAAAGATACCTA
AAGGATCAACAGCTCCTGGGGATTTGGGGTTGCTCTGGAAAACTCATTTGCACCACTGCTGTGCCTTGGA
ATGCTAGTTGGAGTAATAAATCTCTGGAACAGATTTGGAATCACACGACCTGGATGGAGTGGGACAGAGA
AATTAACAATTACACAAGCTTAATACACTCCTTAATTGAAGAATCGCAAAACCAGCAAGAAAAGAATGAA
CAAGAATTATTGGAATTAGATAAATGGGCAAGTTTGTGGAATTGGTTTAACATAACAAATTGGCTGTGGT
ATATAAAATTATTCATAATGATAGTAGGAGGCTTGGTAGGTTTAAGAATAGTTTTTGCTGTACTTTCTAT
AGTGAATAGAGTTAGGCAGGGATATTCACCATTATCGTTTCAGACCCACCTCCCAACCCCGAGGGGACCC
GACAGGCCCGAAGGAATAGAAGAAGAAGGTGGAGAGAGAGACAGAGACAGATCCATTCGATTAGTGAACG
GATCTCGACGGTATCGGTTAACTTTTAAAAGAAAAGGGGGGATTGGGGGGTACAGTGCAGGGGAAAGAAT
AGTAGACATAATAGCAACAGACATACAAACTAAAGAATTACAAAAACAAATTACAAAATTCAAAATTTTA
TCGTCCAGTGTGGTGGAATTCTGCAGATATCAACTTTGTATAGAAAAGTTGGCCTCCGCGCCGGGTTTTG
GCGCCTCCCGCGGGCGCCCCCCTCCTCACGGCGAGCGCTGCCACGTCAGACGAAGGGCGCAGCGAGCGTC
CTGATCCTTCCGCCCGGACGCTCAGGACAGCGGCCCGCTGCTCATAAGACTCGGCCTTAGAACCCCAGTA
TCAGCAGAAGGACATTTTAGGACGGGACTTGGGTGACTCTAGGGCACTGGTTTTCTTTCCAGAGAGCGGA
ACAGGCGAGGAAAAGTAGTCCCTTCTCGGCGATTCTGCGGAGGGATCTCCGTGGGGCGGTGAACGCCGAT
GATTATATAAGGACGCGCCGGGTGTGGCACAGCTAGTTCCGTCGCAGCCGGGATTTGGGTCGCGGTTCTT
GTTTGTGGATCGCTGTGATCGTCACTTGGTGAGTAGCGGGCTGCTGGGCTGGCCGGGGCTTTCGTGGCCG
CCGGGCCGCTCGGTGGGACGGAAGCGTGTGGAGAGACCGCCAAGGGCTGTAGTCTGGGTCCGCGAGCAAG
GTTGCCCTGAACTGGGGGTTGGGGGGAGCGCAGCAAAATGGCGGCTGTTCCCGAGTCTTGAATGGAAGAC
GCTTGTGAGGCGGGCTGTGAGGTCGTTGAAACAAGGTGGGGGGCATGGTGGGCGGCAAGAACCCAAGGTC
TTGAGGCCTTCGCTAATGCGGGAAAGCTCTTATTCGGGTGAGATGGGCTGGGGCACCATCTGGGGACCCT
GACGTGAAGTTTGTCACTGACTGGAGAACTCGGTTTGTCGTCTGTTGCGGGGGCGGCAGTTATGGCGGTG
CCGTTGGGCAGTGCACCCGTACCTTTGGGAGCGCGCGCCCTCGTCGTGTCGTGACGTCACCCGTTCTGTT
GGCTTATAATGCAGGGTGGGGCCACCTGCCGGTAGGTGTGCGGTAGGCTTTTCTCCGTCGCAGGACGCAG
GGTTCGGGCCTAGGGTAGGCTCTCCTGAATCGACAGGCGCCGGACCTCTGGTGAGGGGAGGGATAAGTGA
GGCGTCAGTTTCTTTGGTCGGTTTTATGTACCTATCTTCTTAAGTAGCTGAAGCTCCGGTTTTGAACTAT
GCGCTCGGGGTTGGCGAGTGTGTTTTGTGAAGTTTTTTAGGCACCTTTTGAAATGTAATCATTTGGGTCA
ATATGTAATTTTCAGTGTTAGACTAGTAAATTGTCCGCTAAATTCTGGCCGTTTTTGGCTTTTTTGTTAG
ACGCAACTTTGTACAAAAAAGTTGGCACCATGCTAGAACGGCCTCCTGCACTGGCCATGCCCATGCCCAC
GGAGGGCACCCCGCCACCTCTGAGTGGCACCCCCATCCCAGTCCCAGCCTACTTCCGCCACGCAGAACCT
GGATTCTCCCTCAAGAGGCCCAGGGGGCTCAGCCGGAGCCTCCCACCTCCGCCCCCTGCCAAGGGCAGCA
TTCCCATCAGCCGCCTCTTCCCTCCTCGGACCCCAGGCTGGCACCAGCTGCAGCCCCGGCGGGTGTCATT
CCGGGGCGAGGCCTCAGAGACTCTGCAGAGCCCTGGGTATGACCCAAGCCGGCCAGAGTCCTTCTTCCAG
CAGAGCTTCCAGAGGCTCAGCCGCCTGGGCCATGGCTCCTACGGAGAGGTCTTCAAGGTGCGCTCCAAGG
AGGACGGCCGGCTCTATGCGGTAAAGCGTTCCATGTCACCATTCCGGGGCCCCAAGGACCGGGCCCGCAA
GTTGGCCGAGGTGGGCAGCCACGAGAAGGTGGGGCAGCACCCATGCTGCGTGCGGCTGGAGCAGGCCTGG
GAGGAGGGCGGCATCCTGTACCTGCAGACGGAGCTGTGCGGGCCCAGCCTGCAGCAACACTGTGAGGCCT
GGGGTGCCAGCCTGCCTGAGGCCCAGGTCTGGGGCTACCTGCGGGACACGCTGCTTGCCCTGGCCCATCT
GCACAGCCAGGGCCTGGTGCACCTTGATGTCAAGCCTGCCAACATCTTCCTGGGGCCCCGGGGCCGCTGC
AAGCTGGGTGACTTCGGACTGCTGGTGGAGCTGGGTACAGCAGGAGCTGGTGAGGTCCAGGAGGGAGACC
CCCGCTACATGGCCCCCGAGCTGCTGCAGGGCTCCTATGGGACAGCAGCGGATGTGTTCAGTCTGGGCCT
CACCATCCTGGAAGTGGCATGCAACATGGAGCTGCCCCACGGTGGGGAGGGCTGGCAGCAGCTGCGCCAG
GGCTACCTGCCCCCTGAGTTCACTGCCGGTCTGTCTTCCGAGCTGCGTTCTGTCCTTGTCATGATGCTGG
AGCCAGACCCCAAGCTGCGGGCCACGGCCGAGGCCCTGCTGGCACTGCCTGTGTTGAGGCAGCCGCGGGC
CTGGGGTGTGCTGTGGTGCATGGCAGCGGAGGCCCTGAGCCGAGGGTGGGCCCTGTGGCAGGCCCTGCTT
GCCCTGCTCTGCTGGCTCTGGCATGGGCTGGCTCACCCTGCCAGCTGGCTACAGCCCCTGGGCCCGCCAG
CCACCCCGCCTGGCTCACCACCCTGCAGTTTGCTCCTGGACAGCAGCCTCTCCAGCAACTGGGATGACGA
CAGCCTAGGGCCTTCACTCTCCCCTGAGGCTGTCCTGGCCCGGACTGTGGGGAGCACCTCCACCCCCCGG
AGCAGGTGCACACCCAGGGATGCCCTGGACCTAAGTGACATCAACTCAGAGCCTCCTCGGGGCTCCTTCC
CCTCCTTTGAGCCTCGGAACCTCCTCAGCCTGTTTGAGGACACCCTAGACCCAACCCCAACTTTCTTGTA
CAAAGTGGGCAAGCCTATCCCTAACCCTCTCCTCGGTCTCGATTCTACGTAATAACACTGGATATACCAC
CGTTGATATATCCCAATGGCATCGTAAAGAACATTTTGAGGCATTTCAGTCAGTTGCTCAATGTACCTAT
AACCAGACCGTTCAGCTGGATATTACGGCCTTTTTAAAGACCGTAAAGAAAAATAAGCACAAGTTTTATC
CGGCCTTTATTCACATTCTTGCCCGCCTGTAATCAACTTTATTATACATAGTTGATATCCAGCACAGTGG
CGGCCGCTCGACAATCAACCTCTGGATTACAAAATTTGTGAAAGATTGACTGGTATTCTTAACTATGTTG
CTCCTTTTACGCTATGTGGATACGCTGCTTTAATGCCTTTGTATCATGCTATTGCTTCCCGTATGGCTTT
CATTTTCTCCTCCTTGTATAAATCCTGGTTGCTGTCTCTTTATGAGGAGTTGTGGCCCGTTGTCAGGCAA
CGTGGCGTGGTGTGCACTGTGTTTGCTGACGCAACCCCCACTGGTTGGGGCATTGCCACCACCTGTCAGC
TCCTTTCCGGGACTTTCGCTTTCCCCCTCCCTATTGCCACGGCGGAACTCATCGCCGCCTGCCTTGCCCG
CTGCTGGACAGGGGCTCGGCTGTTGGGCACTGACAATTCCGTGGTGTTGTCGGGGAAGCTGACGTCCTTT
CCATGGCTGCTCGCCTGTGTTGCCACCTGGATTCTGCGCGGGACGTCCTTCTGCTACGTCCCTTCGGCCC
TCAATCCAGCGGACCTTCCTTCCCGCGGCCTGCTGCCGGCTCTGCGGCCTCTTCCGCGTCTTCGCCTTCG
CCCTCAGACGAGTCGGATCTCCCTTTGGGCCGCCTCCCCGCCTGGAATTCTACCGGGTAGGGGAGGCGCT
TTTCCCAAGGCAGTCTGGAGCATGCGCTTTAGCAGCCCCGCTGGGCACTTGGCGCTACACAAGTGGCCTC
TGGCCTCGCACACATTCCACATCCACCGGTAGGCGCCAACCGGCTCCGTTCTTTGGTGGCCCCTTCGCGC
CACCTTCTACTCCTCCCCTAGTCAGGAAGTTCCCCCCCGCCCCGCAGCTCGCGTCGTGCAGGACGTGACA
AATGGAAGTAGCACGTCTCACTAGTCTCGTGCAGATGGACAGCACCGCTGAGCAATGGAAGCGGGTAGGC
CTTTGGGGCAGCGGCCAATAGCAGCTTTGCTCCTTCGCTTTCTGGGCTCAGAGGCTGGGAAGGGGTGGGT
CCGGGGGCGGGCTCAGGGGCGGGCTCAGGGGCGGGGCGGGCGCCCGAAGGTCCTCCGGAGGCCCGGCATT
CTGCACGCTTCAAAAGCGCACGTCTGCCGCGCTGTTCTCCTCTTCCTCATCTCCGGGCCTTTCGACCTGC
AGCCCAAGCTTACCATGACCGAGTACAAGCCCACGGTGCGCCTCGCCACCCGCGACGACGTCCCCAGGGC
CGTACGCACCCTCGCCGCCGCGTTCGCCGACTACCCCGCCACGCGCCACACCGTCGATCCGGACCGCCAC
ATCGAGCGGGTCACCGAGCTGCAAGAACTCTTCCTCACGCGCGTCGGGCTCGACATCGGCAAGGTGTGGG
TCGCGGACGACGGCGCCGCGGTGGCGGTCTGGACCACGCCGGAGAGCGTCGAAGCGGGGGCGGTGTTCGC
CGAGATCGGCCCGCGCATGGCCGAGTTGAGCGGTTCCCGGCTGGCCGCGCAGCAACAGATGGAAGGCCTC
CTGGCGCCGCACCGGCCCAAGGAGCCCGCGTGGTTCCTGGCCACCGTCGGCGTCTCGCCCGACCACCAGG
GCAAGGGTCTGGGCAGCGCCGTCGTGCTCCCCGGAGTGGAGGCGGCCGAGCGCGCCGGGGTGCCCGCCTT
CCTGGAGACCTCCGCGCCCCGCAACCTCCCCTTCTACGAGCGGCTCGGCTTCACCGTCACCGCCGACGTC
GAGGTGCCCGAAGGACCGCGCACCTGGTGCATGACCCGCAAGCCCGGTGCCTGACGCCCGCCCCACGACC
CGCAGCGCCCGACCGAAAGGAGCGCACGACCCCATGCATCTCGAGGGCCCGGTACCTTTAAGACCAATGA
CTTACAAGGCAGCTGTAGATCTTAGCCACTTTTTAAAAGAAAAGGGGGGACTGGAAGGGCTAGCTCACTC
CCAACGAAGACAAGATCTGCTTTTTGCTTGTACTGGGTCTCTCTGGTTAGACCAGATCTGAGCCTGGGAG
CTCTCTGGCTAACTAGGGAACCCACTGCTTAAGCCTCAATAAAGCTTGCCTTGAGTGCTTCAAGTAGTGT
GTGCCCGTCTGTTGTGTGACTCTGGTAACTAGAGATCCCTCAGACCCTTTTAGTCAGTGTGGAAAATCTC
TAGCAGTAGTAGTTCATGTCATCTTATTATTCAGTATTTATAACTTGCAAAGAAATGAATATCAGAGAGT
GAGAGGAACTTGTTTATTGCAGCTTATAATGGTTACAAATAAAGCAATAGCATCACAAATTTCACAAATA
AAGCATTTTTTTCACTGCATTCTAGTTGTGGTTTGTCCAAACTCATCAATGTATCTTATCATGTCTGGCT
CTAGCTATCCCGCCCCTAACTCCGCCCATCCCGCCCCTAACTCCGCCCAGTTCCGCCCATTCTCCGCCCC
ATGGCTGACTAATTTTTTTTATTTATGCAGAGGCCGAGGCCGCCTCGGCCTCTGAGCTATTCCAGAAGTA
GTGAGGAGGCTTTTTTGGAGGCCTAGGGACGTACCCAATTCGCCCTATAGTGAGTCGTATTACGCGCGCT
CACTGGCCGTCGTTTTACAACGTCGTGACTGGGAAAACCCTGGCGTTACCCAACTTAATCGCCTTGCAGC
ACATCCCCCTTTCGCCAGCTGGCGTAATAGCGAAGAGGCCCGCACCGATCGCCCTTCCCAACAGTTGCGC
AGCCTGAATGGCGAATGGG
[124 nt withheld, positions 7860-7983]
C
[91 nt withheld, positions 7985-8075]
A
[49 nt withheld, positions 8077-8125]
CCTTTGACGTTGGAGTCCACGTTCTTT
[37 nt withheld, positions 8153-8189]
ACCCTATCTCGGTCTATTCTTTTGATTTATAAGGGATTTTGCCGATTTCGGCCTATTGGTTAAAAAATGA
GCTGATTTAACAAAAATTTAACGCGAATTTTAACAAAATATTAACGCTTACAATTTAGGTGGCACTTTTC
GGGGAAATGTGCGCGGAACCCCTATTTGTTTATTTTTCTAAATACATTCAAATATGTATCCGCTCATGAG
ACAATAACCCTGATAAATGCTTCAATAATATTGAAAAAGGAAGAGTATGAGTATTCAACATTTCCGTGTC
GCCCTTATTCCCTTTTTTGCGGCATTTTGCCTTCCTGTTTTTGCTCACCCAGAAACGCTGGTGAAAGTAA
AAGATGCTGAAGATCAGTTGGGTGCACGAGTGGGTTACATCGAACTGGATCTCAACAGCGGTAAGATCCT
TGAGAGTTTTCGCCCCGAAGAACGTTTTCCAATGATGAGCACTTTTAAAGTTCTGCTATGTGGCGCGGTA
TTATCCCGTATTGACGCCGGGCAAGAGCAACTCGGTCGCCGCATACACTATTCTCAGAATGACTTGGTTG
AGTACTCACCAGTCACAGAAAAGCATCTTACGGATGGCATGACAGTAAGAGAATTATGCAGTGCTGCCAT
AACCATGAGTGATAACACTGCGGCCAACTTACTTCTGACAACGATCGGAGGACCGAAGGAGCTAACCGCT
TTTTTGCACAACATGGGGGATCATGTAACTCGCCTTGATCGTTGGGAACCGGAGCTGAATGAAGCCATAC
CAAACGACGAGCGTGACACCACGATGCCTGTAGCAATGGCAACAACGTTGCGCAAACTATTAACTGGCGA
ACTACTTACTCTAGCTTCCCGGCAACAATTAATAGACTGGATGGAGGCGGATAAAGTTGCAGGACCACTT
CTGCGCTCGGCCCTTCCGGCTGGCTGGTTTATTGCTGATAAATCTGGAGCCGGTGAGCGTGGGTCTCGCG
GTATCATTGCAGCACTGGGGCCAGATGGTAAGCCCTCCCGTATCGTAGTTATCTACACGACGGGGAGTCA
GGCAACTATGGATGAACGAAATAGACAGATCGCTGAGATAGGTGCCTCACTGATTAAGCATTGGTAACTG
TCAGACCAAGTTTACTCATATATACTTTAGATTGATTTAAAACTTCATTTTTAATTTAAAAGGATCTAGG
TGAAGATCCTTTTTGATAATCTCATGACCAAAATCCCTTAACGTGAGTTTTCGTTCCACTGAGCGTCAGA
CCCCGTAGAAAAGATCAAAGGATCTTCTTGAGATCCTTTTTTTCTGCGCGTAATCTGCTGCTTGCAAACA
AAAAAACCACCGCTACCAGCGGTGGTTTGTTTGCCGGATCAAGAGCTACCAACTCTTTTTCCGAAGGTAA
CTGGCTTCAGCAGAGCGCAGATACCAAATACTGTTCTTCTAGTGTAGCCGTAGTTAGGCCACCACTTCAA
GAACTCTGTAGCACCGCCTACATACCTCGCTCTGCTAATCCTGTTACCAGTGGCTGCTGCCAGTGGCGAT
AAGTCGTGTCTTACCGGGTTGGACTCAAGACGATAGTTACCGGATAAGGCGCAGCGGTCGGGCTGAACGG
GGGGTTCGTGCACACAGCCCAGCTTGGAGCGAACGACCTACACCGAACTGAGATACCTACAGCGTGAGCT
ATGAGAAAGCGCCACGCTTCCCGAAGGGAGAAAGGCGGACAGGTATCCGGTAAGCGGCAGGGTCGGAACA
GGAGAGCGCACGAGGGAGCTTCCAGGGGGAAACGCCTGGTATCTTTATAGTCCTGTCGGGTTTCGCCACC
TCTGACTTGAGCGTCGATTTTTGTGATGCTCGTCAGGGGGGCGGAGCCTATGGAAAAACGCCAGCAACGC
GGCCTTTTTACGGTTCCTGGCCTTTTGCTGGCCTTTTGCTCACATGTTCTTTCCTGCGTTATCCCCTGAT
TCTGTGGATAACCGTATTACCGCCTTTGAGTGAGCTGATACCGCTCGCCGCAGCCGAACGACCGAGCGCA
GCGAGTCAGTGAGCGAGGAAGCGGAAGAGCGCCCAATACGCAAACCGCCTCTCCCCGCGCGTTGGCCGAT
TCATTAATGCAGCTGGCACGACAGGTTTCCCGACTGGAAAGCGGGCAGTGAGCGCAACGCAAT
Features (pLannotate 1.2.2; 33 found; start..end, strand, type, name):
      1..22      +  protein_bind   CAP binding site: CAP binding activates transcription in the presence of cAMP. E. coli catabolite activator protein
     37..67      +  promoter       lac promoter: promoter for the E. coli lac operon
     75..91      +  protein_bind   lac operator: The lac repressor binds to the lac operator to inhibit transcription in E. coli. This inhibition can be relieved by adding lactose or isopropyl-β-D-thiogalactopyranoside (IPTG). lac repressor encoded by lacI
    136..154     +  promoter       T3 promoter: promoter for bacteriophage T3 RNA polymerase
    182..408     +  promoter       RSV promoter: Rous sarcoma virus enhancer/promoter
    409..589     +  LTR            5' LTR (truncated): truncated 5' long terminal repeat (LTR) from HIV-1
    636..761     +  misc_feature   HIV-1 Ψ: packaging signal of human immunodeficiency virus type 1
    745..1108    +  CDS            HIV-1 gag (fragment): gag protein from human immunodeficiency virus 1; gag
   1254..1487    +  misc_feature   RRE: The Rev response element (RRE) of HIV-1 allows for Rev-dependent mRNA export from the nucleus to the cytoplasm.
   1864..1964    +  CDS            Rev (fragment): human immunodeficiency virus 1 (HIV-1) Rev protein; rev; enhances nuclear export of unspliced and incompletely spliced viral mRNAs
   1983..2099    +  misc_feature   cPPT/CTS: central polypurine tract and central termination sequence of HIV-1
   2131..2151    +  protein_bind   attB4: mutant version of attB; core recombination site for the Gateway® BP reaction BP Clonase™
   2151..3362    +  promoter       UbC promoter: human ubiquitin C promoter
   3364..3381    +  protein_bind   attL1 (fragment): mutant version of attL; recombination site for the Gateway® LR reaction LR Clonase™
   3390..4886    +  CDS            PKMYT1: PMYT1_HUMAN - Also known as MYT1. Experimental evidence at protein level: Swiss-Prot protein existence level 1. Acts as a negative regulator of entry into mitosis (G2 to M transition) by phosphorylation of the CDK1 kinase specifically when CDK1 is complexed to cyclins. Mediates phosphorylation of CDK1 predominantly on 'Thr-14'. Also involved in Golgi fragmentation. May be involved in phosphorylation of CDK1 on 'Tyr-15' to a lesser degree, however tyrosine kinase activity is unclear and may be indirect. May be a downstream target of Notch signaling pathway during eye development. From Homo sapi
   4886..4908    -  protein_bind   attB2 (fragment): mutant version of attB; recombination site for the Gateway® BP reaction BP Clonase™
   4911..4949    +  CDS            V5 tag (fragment): epitope tag from simian virus 5
   4956..5139    +  CDS            CmR (fragment): chloramphenicol acetyltransferase; cat; confers resistance to chloramphenicol
   5144..5164    -  protein_bind   attB3: mutant version of attB; core recombination site for the Gateway® BP reaction BP Clonase™
   5193..5781    +  misc_feature   WPRE: woodchuck hepatitis virus posttranscriptional regulatory element
   5795..6294    +  promoter       PGK promoter: mouse phosphoglycerate kinase 1 promoter
   6315..6914    +  CDS            PuroR: puromycin N-acetyltransferase; pac from Streptomyces alboniger; confers resistance to puromycin
   6982..7119    +  CDS            nef (fragment): NEF_HV1LA - Experimental evidence at protein level: Swiss-Prot protein existence level 1. Extracellular Nef protein targets CD4(+) T-lymphocytes for apoptosis by interacting with CXCR4 surface receptors. From Human immunodeficiency virus type 1 group M subtype B (isolate Lai) (HIV-1).
   7105..7285    +  LTR            5' LTR (truncated): truncated 5' long terminal repeat (LTR) from HIV-1
   7357..7478    +  polyA_signal   SV40 poly(A) signal: SV40 polyadenylation signal
   7518..7653    +  rep_origin     SV40 ori: SV40 origin of replication
   7674..7692    -  promoter       T7 promoter: promoter for bacteriophage T7 RNA polymerase
   7700..7855    +  CDS            lacZα (fragment): LacZα fragment of β-galactosidase; lacZ fragment
   7860..8288    +  rep_origin     f1 ori (sequence partly withheld): f1 bacteriophage origin of replication; arrow indicates direction of (+) strand synthesis
   8341..8445    +  promoter       AmpR promoter: bla
   8446..9306    +  CDS            AmpR: β-lactamase; bla; confers resistance to ampicillin, carbenicillin, and related antibiotics
   9477..10065   +  rep_origin     ori: high-copy-number ColE1/pMB1/pBR322/pUC origin of replication
  10248..10340   +  CDS            lacI (fragment): lac repressor; lacI; The lac repressor binds to the lac operator to inhibit transcription in E. coli. This inhibition can be relieved by adding lactose or isopropyl-β-D-thiogalactopyranoside (IPTG).
