[The description below was written by a language model from this plasmid's Addgene catalogue record and pLannotate feature annotations shown in this document.]
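Description:
p667-UBC-PKMYT1-V5_IDG-K is a lentiviral mammalian expression plasmid built on the pDest667 Gateway destination backbone, carrying human PKMYT1 (MYT1) with a C-terminal V5 epitope tag. In bacteria it is maintained through a ColE1/pUC-type origin and ampicillin resistance (AmpR); the catalogue lists it as low copy even though the annotated origin is of the high-copy type. An f1 origin and remnants of lac and lacZα sequences from the parental cloning vector are also present. The viral portion has a third-generation layout: an RSV promoter drives a truncated HIV-1 5' LTR, followed by the Ψ packaging signal with a gag fragment, the Rev response element for Rev-dependent export of the genomic RNA, and the cPPT/CTS. A second truncated LTR followed by an SV40 polyadenylation signal closes the transfer cassette, and an SV40 origin lies just beyond it.

Between the LTRs, the human ubiquitin C promoter drives the PKMYT1 open reading frame. The promoter, ORF and tag segments are separated by attB4, attL1/attB2 fragments and attB3, which is consistent with assembly by multisite Gateway recombination. The V5 tag follows the attB2 scar, and a short chloramphenicol acetyltransferase fragment after it appears to be a leftover of the cloning cassette. A WPRE downstream enhances transcript expression, and a separate mouse PGK promoter drives puromycin N-acetyltransferase for selection of transduced cells.

PKMYT1 is a kinase that restrains mitotic entry by phosphorylating CDK1. The plasmid was made within the Illuminating the Druggable Genome program's effort on understudied kinases, for proteomic mapping of protein-interaction and protein-proximity networks. This construct carries only V5, with no biotin ligase fusion annotated.
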