Addgene plasmid #135248: p667-UBC-PKMYT1-V5_IDG-K
Purpose: Gateway destination clone of PKMYT1 (human) tagged with C-terminal V5 for generating protein-proximity networks using proximity-dependent biotinylation proteomics
Depositing lab: Ben Major. Depositing organization: University of North Carolina at Chapel Hill.
Backbone
  Vector backbone: pDest667
  Backbone manufacturer: PEL
  Backbone size w/o insert (bp): 9014
  Vector type: Mammalian Expression, Lentiviral ; Gateway Destination
  Selectable markers: Puromycin
Growth in bacteria
  Bacterial resistance: Ampicillin, 100 μg/mL
  Growth temperature: 30°C
  Growth strain: NEB Stable
  Copy number: Low Copy
Gene/Insert
  Gene/Insert name: PKMYT1-V5 (alt name: PKMYT1)
  Species: H. sapiens (human)
  Entrez Gene: PKMYT1 (a.k.a. MYT1, PPP1R126)
  Promoter: Ubiquitin
  Tag / fusion protein: V5 (C terminal on insert)
  Cloning method: Gateway Cloning
  Sequencing primers: 5′ GCCCGAAGGAATAGAAGAAGAA; 3′ CATAGCGTAAAAGGAGCAACA
Terms and licenses: Academic/Nonprofit Terms; Industry Terms: Not Available to Industry
Depositor comments: These plasmids were generated as part of the Illuminating the Druggable Genome (IDG) program sponsored by the NIH Common Fund. The goal of this program is to identify, gather, and distribute information and resources for proteins that currently are not well-studied yet belong to commonly drug-targeted protein families: protein kinases, non-olfactory G-protein coupled receptors (GPCRs), and ion channels. The IDG program is designed to develop fundamental research tools for understudied proteins, elucidate their function, and disseminate the IDG-related resources and data to the greater scientific community. These lentiviral gateway destination plasmids were generated, as part of the Kinase-Data and Resource Generating Center (DRGC), using the single fragment or multisite gateway cloning technology. They were used for generating proteomics-based protein-interaction and protein-proximity networks that can be accessed through the kinase-DRGC website https://darkkinome.org/. Each plasmid has either an N- or C-terminal fusion protein (Flag/ V5/V5-miniTurbo/V5-TurboID/miniTurbo-V5/TurboID-V5) tagged understudied kinase driven under either a CMV or Ubiquitin (UBC) promoter. All inserts in the pENTR plasmids used to generate the deposited destination plasmids were end-sequenced and insert size validated prior to multi-site gateway cloning. The combined insert size of the single fragment or three fragment destination plasmids were confirmed by restriction digestion (BsrGI, and EcoRV for pDest667; BsrGI, EcoRV, and BstZ17I for pDest663; and BsrGI for pHAGE) and all plasmids were partially sequenced to ensure in-frame ORFs and fusion tags.
How to cite: p667-UBC-PKMYT1-V5_IDG-K was a gift from Ben Major (Addgene plasmid # 135248 ; http://n2t.net/addgene:135248 ; RRID:Addgene_135248)
