>Addgene plasmid #135248 | p667-UBC-PKMYT1-V5_IDG-K | depositor partial sequence | sequence record 260295 | DK30: TGAAGCTCCGGTTTTGAACT
NNGNNGATGCGAGTGTGTTTTGTGAGTTTTTTAGGCACCTTTTGAATGTAATCATTTGGGTCAATATGTA
ATTTTCAGTGTTAGACTAGTAAATTGTCCGCTAAATTCTGGCCGTTTTTGGCTTTTTTGTTAGACGCAAC
TTTGTACAAAAAAGTTGGCACCATGCTAGAACGGCCTCCTGCACTGGCCATGCCCATGCCCACGGAGGGC
ACCCCGCCACCTCTGAGTGGCACCCCCATCCCAGTCCCAGCCTACTTCCGCCACGCAGAACCTGGATTCT
CCCTCAAGAGGCCCAGGGGGCTCAGCCGGAGCCTCCCACCTCCGCCCCCTGCCAAGGGCAGCATTCCCAT
CAGCCGCCTCTTCCCTCCTCGGACCCCAGGCTGGCACCAGCTGCAGCCCCGGCGGGTGTCATTCCGGGGC
GAGGCCTCAGAGACTCTGCAGAGCCCTGGGTATGACCCAAGCCGGCCAGAGTCCTTCTTCCAGCAGAGCT
TCCAGAGGCTCAGCCGCCTGGGCCATGGCTCCTACGGAGAGGTCTTCAAGGTGCGCTCCAAGGAGGACGG
CCGGCTCTATGCGGTAAAGCGTTCCATGTCACCATTCCGGGGCCCCAAGGACCGGGCCCGCAAGTTGGCC
GAGGTGGGCAGCCACGAGAAGGTGGGGCAGCACCCATGCTGCGTGCGGCTGGAGCAGGCCTGGGAGGAGG
GCGGCATCCTGTACCTGCAGACGGAGCTGTGCGGGCCCAGCCTGCAGCAACACTGTGAGGCCTGGGGTGC
CAGCCTGCCTGAGGCCCATGTCTGGGGCTACCTGCGGGACACGCTGCTTGCCCTGGCCCATCTGCACAGC
CAGGGCCTGGTGCACCTTGATGTCAAGCCTGCCAACATCTTCCTGGGGCCCCGGGGCCGCTGCAAGCTGG
GTGACTTCGGACTGCTGGTGGAGCTGGGTACAGCAGAGCTGGTGAGGTCCAGGAGGGAGACCCCCGCTAC
ATGGCCCCCGAGCTGCTGCAGGCTCCTATGGGACAGCAGCGATGTGTCAGTCTGGGCTCACATCCTGGAA
GTGCATGCAACATGAGCTGCCCACGGGTGGGGGAAGGCTGCAGCAGCTGCTAGGGCTACTGCCCCTGGAG
TCANNGCGNCTGTCTCGGCTGCNNTTCTGTCTGGCATGATGCTGGANCNACCCAGCCTGCNNNCAAGGGC
CGAGNCCT
