>Addgene plasmid #135248 | p667-UBC-PKMYT1-V5_IDG-K | depositor partial sequence | sequence record 260296 | DK31: CATAGCGTAAAAGGAGCAACA
NNNNCNGCTCATCTTTCCAATTTTGTAATCCAGAGGTTGATTGTCGAGCGGCCGCCACTGTGCTGGATAT
CAACTATGTATAATAAAGTTGATTACAGGCGGGCAAGAATGTGAATAAAGGCCGGATAAAACTTGTGCTT
ATTTTTCTTTACGGTCTTTAAAAAGGCCGTAATATCCAGCTGAACGGTCTGGTTATAGGTACATTGAGCA
ACTGACTGAAATGCCTCAAAATGTTCTTTACGATGCCATTGGGATATATCAACGGTGGTATATCCAGTGT
TATTACGTAGAATCGAGACCGAGGAGAGGGTTAGGGATAGGCTTGCCCACTTTGTACAAGAAAGTTGGGG
TTGGGTCTAGGGTGTCCTCAAACAGGCTGAGGAGGTTCCGAGGCTCAAAGGAGGGGAAGGAGCCCCGAGG
AGGCTCTGAGTTGATGTCACTTAGGTCCAGGGCATCCCTGGGTGTGCACCTGCTCCGGGGGGTGGAGGTG
CTCCCCACAGTCCGGGCCAGGACAGCCTCAGGGGAGAGTGAAGGCCCTAGGCTGTCGTCATCCCAGTTGC
TGGAGAGGCTGCTGTCCAGGAGCAAACTGCAGGGTGGTGAGCCAGGCGGGGTGGCTGGCGGGCCCAGGGG
CTGTAGCCAGCTGGCAGGGTGAGCCAGCCCATGCCAGAGCCAGCAGAGCAGGGCAAGCAGGGCCTGCCAC
AGGGCCCACCCTCGGCTCAGGGCCTCCGCTGCCATGCACCACAGCACACCCCAGGCCCGCGGCTGCCTCA
ACACAGGCAGTGCCAGCAGGGCCTCGGCCGTGGCCCGCAGCTTGGGGTCTGGCTCCAGCATCATGACAAG
GACAGAACGCAGCTCGGAAGACAGACCGGCAGTGAACTCAGGGGGCAGGTAGCCCTGGCGCAGCTGCTGC
CAGCTCTCCCCACCGTGGGGCAGCTCCATGTTGCATGCCACTTCCAGGATGGTGAGGCCCAGACTGAACA
CATCCGCTGCTGTCCCATAGGAGCCCTGCAGCAGCTCGGGGGCCATGGTAGCGGGGGGTCTCCCTCTGGA
CCTCACAGCTCTGCTGTACCCAGCTCCACAGCAGTCGAGTCACCCAGCTTGCANGGGCCNGNNTCCAGGA
AGATGTTTGGCAGGCTTGANNCAAGGGTGCACCAAGGCCCTGGCC
